Addgene plasmid #98832: CytERM-mKOkappa
Purpose: In vivo visualization of the ER (can be used for colocalization studies and the OSER assay)
Depositing lab: Dorus Gadella. Depositing organization: University of Amsterdam.
Backbone
  Vector backbone: pEGFP-N1
  Backbone manufacturer: Clontech
  Vector type: Mammalian Expression
Growth in bacteria
  Bacterial resistance: Kanamycin, 50 μg/mL
  Growth temperature: 37°C
  Growth strain: DH5alpha
  Copy number: High Copy
Gene/Insert
  Gene/Insert name: CytERM
  Species: Synthetic
  Promoter: CMV
  Tag / fusion protein: mKOkappa (C terminal on insert)
  Cloning method: Restriction Enzyme; 5′ cloning site unknown (unknown if destroyed); 3′ cloning site unknown (unknown if destroyed)
Terms and licenses: Academic/Nonprofit Terms; Industry Terms: Not Available to Industry
How to cite: CytERM-mKOkappa was a gift from Dorus Gadella (Addgene plasmid # 98832 ; http://n2t.net/addgene:98832 ; RRID:Addgene_98832)
