[The description below was written by a language model from this plasmid's Addgene catalogue record, the feature table of its GenBank file and pLannotate feature annotations shown in this document.]
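Description:
CytERM-mKOkappa is a mammalian expression plasmid built on the Clontech pEGFP-N1 backbone, in which the original fluorescent protein has been replaced by the orange fluorescent protein mKOkappa. The 4,822-nt plasmid is maintained at high copy in E. coli through a ColE1/pUC-type origin and also carries an f1 phage origin. Selection relies on a single Tn5 aminoglycoside phosphotransferase gene (NeoR/KanR) placed behind both a bacterial promoter and the SV40 enhancer/early promoter and terminated by the HSV TK polyadenylation signal. This arrangement gives kanamycin resistance in bacteria and allows G418 selection in mammalian cells.

The payload is driven by the human CMV immediate-early enhancer and promoter and ends with the SV40 poly(A) signal. CytERM, listed as a synthetic insert, appears in the feature table as a short N-terminal fragment matching rabbit cytochrome P450 2C1. It is joined through residual multiple cloning site sequence to mKOkappa, which sits at the C-terminus of the fusion. According to the record's stated purpose, the fusion labels the endoplasmic reticulum in living cells, which fits the general role of such cytochrome P450 N-terminal segments as ER membrane anchors. It can be used as an ER marker in colocalization studies and in the OSER assay, which assesses a fluorescent protein's tendency to oligomerize by whether the membrane-tethered fusion reorganizes the ER into stacked structures.

Small annotated fragments (PhoCl, SV40 large T antigen, ble, bGH poly(A)) are probably partial similarity matches or backbone remnants rather than functional elements. The separate GenBank record covers only about 1.5 kb spanning the CMV promoter, a Kozak sequence and the fluorescent protein, which it labels mKO2, a closely related Kusabira-Orange variant. The cloning sites are not recorded.
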