Features (pLannotate 1.2.2; 17 found; start..end, strand, type, name):
     61..364     +  enhancer       CMV enhancer: human cytomegalovirus immediate early enhancer
    365..568     +  promoter       CMV promoter: human cytomegalovirus (CMV) immediate early promoter
    591..614     +  misc_feature   MCS (fragment): multiple cloning site
    658..744     +  CDS            CYP2C1 (fragment): CP2C1_RABIT - Experimental evidence at protein level: Swiss-Prot protein existence level 1. Cytochromes P450 are a group of heme-thiolate monooxygenases. In liver microsomes, this enzyme is involved in an NADPH-dependent electron transport pathway. It oxidizes a variety of structurally unrelated compounds, including steroids, fatty acids, and xenobiotics. From Oryctolagus cuniculus (Rabbit).
    739..782     +  misc_feature   MCS (fragment): multiple cloning site
    795..817     +  CDS            PhoCl (fragment): photocleavable protein that separates into two fragments upon exposure to violet light (Zhang et al., 2017)
    817..1464    +  CDS            mKO&kappa;: mKO&kappa; is a basic (constitutively fluorescent) orange fluorescent protein published in 2008, derived from Verrillofungia concinna. It has low acid sensitivity.
   1504..1587    +  CDS            large T antigen (fragment): large T antigen from SV40 (simian virus 40)
   1610..1731    +  polyA_signal   SV40 poly(A) signal: SV40 polyadenylation signal
   1765..2193    -  rep_origin     f1 ori (sequence partly withheld): f1 bacteriophage origin of replication; arrow indicates direction of (+) strand synthesis
   2220..2324    +  promoter       AmpR promoter: bla
   2326..2683    +  promoter       SV40 promoter: SV40 enhancer and early promoter
   2718..3512    +  CDS            NeoR/KanR: aminoglycoside phosphotransferase from Tn5; aph(3')-II (or nptII); confers resistance to neomycin, kanamycin, and G418 (Geneticin®)
   3533..3685    +  CDS            ble (fragment): BLE_KLEPN - Experimental evidence at protein level: Swiss-Prot protein existence level 1. Binding protein with a strong affinity to the bleomycin family of antibiotics. Binds to CL990; an antimitotic-antibiotic compound. From Klebsiella pneumoniae.
   3744..3791    +  polyA_signal   HSV TK poly(A) signal: herpes simplex virus thymidine kinase polyadenylation signal (Cole and Stacy, 1985)
   3882..3898    -  polyA_signal   bGH poly(A) signal (fragment): bovine growth hormone polyadenylation signal
   4120..4708    +  rep_origin     ori: high-copy-number ColE1/pMB1/pBR322/pUC origin of replication
>Addgene plasmid #98832 | CytERM-mKOkappa | addgene full sequence | sequence record 190910 | Addgene NGS Result
TAGTTATTAATAGTAATCAATTACGGGGTCATTAGTTCATAGCCCATATATGGAGTTCCGCGTTACATAA
CTTACGGTAAATGGCCCGCCTGGCTGACCGCCCAACGACCCCCGCCCATTGACGTCAATAATGACGTATG
TTCCCATAGTAACGCCAATAGGGACTTTCCATTGACGTCAATGGGTGGAGTATTTACGGTAAACTGCCCA
CTTGGCAGTACATCAAGTGTATCATATGCCAAGTACGCCCCCTATTGACGTCAATGACGGTAAATGGCCC
GCCTGGCATTATGCCCAGTACATGACCTTATGGGACTTTCCTACTTGGCAGTACATCTACGTATTAGTCA
TCGCTATTACCATGGTGATGCGGTTTTGGCAGTACATCAATGGGCGTGGATAGCGGTTTGACTCACGGGG
ATTTCCAAGTCTCCACCCCATTGACGTCAATGGGAGTTTGTTTTGGCACCAAAATCAACGGGACTTTCCA
AAATGTCGTAACAACTCCGCCCCATTGACGCAAATGGGCGGTAGGCGTGTACGGTGGGAGGTCTATATAA
GCAGAGCTGGTTTAGTGAACCGTCAGATCCGCTAGCGCTACCGGACTCAGATCTGGTACCCCTTGCAGCT
TCCAGTTGTCAGGAAGAGAAGGCTCCCATGGATCCTGTGGTGGTGCTGGGGCTCTGTCTCTCCTGTTTGC
TTCTCCTTTCACTCTGGAAACAGAGCTATGGGGGAGGGAAGCTTCGAATTCTGCAGTCGACGGTACCGCG
GGCCCGGGATCCACCGGTCGCCACCATGGTGAGCAAGGGCGAGGAGAGTGTGATTAAACCAGAGATGAAG
ATGAGGTACTACATGGACGGCTCCGTCAATGGGCATGAGTTCACAATTGAAGGTGAAGGCACAGGCAGAC
CTTACGAGGGACATCAAGAGATGACACTACGCGTCACAATGGCCGAGGGCGGGCCAATGCCTTTCGCGTT
TGACTTAGTGTCACACGTGTTCTGTTACGGCCACAGAGTATTTACTAAATATCCAGAAGAGATACCAGAC
TATTTCAAACAAGCATTTCCTGAAGGCCTGTCATGGGAAAGGTCGTTGGAGTTCGAAGATGGTGGGTCCG
CTTCAGTCAGTGCGCATATAAGCCTTAGAGGAAACACCTTCTACCACAAATCCAAATTTACTGGGGTTAA
CTTTCCTGCCGATGGTCCTATCATGCAAAACCAAAGTGTTGATTGGGAGCCATCAACCGAGAAAATTACT
GCCAGCGACGGAGTTCTGAAGGGTGATGTTACGATGTACCTAAAACTTGAAGGAGGCGGCAATCACAAAT
GCCAATTCAAGACTACTTACAAGGCGGCAAAAGAGATTCTTGAAATGCCAGGAGACCATTACATCGGCCA
TCGCCTCGTCAGGAAAACCGAAGGCAACATTACTGAGCAGGTAGAAGATGCAGTAGCTCATTCCACTGGC
GACGAGCTGTACAAGTAAGCGGCCGCGACTCTAGATCATAATCAGCCATACCACATTTGTAGAGGTTTTA
CTTGCTTTAAAAAACCTCCCACACCTCCCCCTGAACCTGAAACATAAAATGAATGCAATTGTTGTTGTTA
ACTTGTTTATTGCAGCTTATAATGGTTACAAATAAAGCAATAGCATCACAAATTTCACAAATAAAGCATT
TTTTTCACTGCATTCTAGTTGTGGTTTGTCCAAACTCATCAATGTATCTTAAGGCGTAAATTGTAAGCGT
TAATATTTTGTTAAAATTCGCGTTAAATTTTTGTTAAATCAGCTCATTTTTTAACCAATAGGCCGAAATC
GGCAAAATCCCTTATAAATCAAAAGAATAGACCGAGATAGGGTTGAGTGTTGTTCCAGTTTGGAACAAGA
GTCCACTATTAAAGAACGTGGACTCCAACGTCAAAGG
[49 nt withheld, positions 1928-1976]
T
[91 nt withheld, positions 1978-2068]
G
[124 nt withheld, positions 2070-2193]
CAGGTGGCACTTTTCGGGGAAATGTGCGCGGAACCCCTATTTGTTTATTTTTCTAAATACATTCAAATAT
GTATCCGCTCATGAGACAATAACCCTGATAAATGCTTCAATAATATTGAAAAAGGAAGAGTCCTGAGGCG
GAAAGAACCAGCTGTGGAATGTGTGTCAGTTAGGGTGTGGAAAGTCCCCAGGCTCCCCAGCAGGCAGAAG
TATGCAAAGCATGCATCTCAATTAGTCAGCAACCAGGTGTGGAAAGTCCCCAGGCTCCCCAGCAGGCAGA
AGTATGCAAAGCATGCATCTCAATTAGTCAGCAACCATAGTCCCGCCCCTAACTCCGCCCATCCCGCCCC
TAACTCCGCCCAGTTCCGCCCATTCTCCGCCCCATGGCTGACTAATTTTTTTTATTTATGCAGAGGCCGA
GGCCGCCTCGGCCTCTGAGCTATTCCAGAAGTAGTGAGGAGGCTTTTTTGGAGGCCTAGGCTTTTGCAAA
GATCGATCAAGAGACAGGATGAGGATCGTTTCGCATGATTGAACAAGATGGATTGCACGCAGGTTCTCCG
GCCGCTTGGGTGGAGAGGCTATTCGGCTATGACTGGGCACAACAGACAATCGGCTGCTCTGATGCCGCCG
TGTTCCGGCTGTCAGCGCAGGGGCGCCCGGTTCTTTTTGTCAAGACCGACCTGTCCGGTGCCCTGAATGA
ACTGCAAGACGAGGCAGCGCGGCTATCGTGGCTGGCCACGACGGGCGTTCCTTGCGCAGCTGTGCTCGAC
GTTGTCACTGAAGCGGGAAGGGACTGGCTGCTATTGGGCGAAGTGCCGGGGCAGGATCTCCTGTCATCTC
ACCTTGCTCCTGCCGAGAAAGTATCCATCATGGCTGATGCAATGCGGCGGCTGCATACGCTTGATCCGGC
TACCTGCCCATTCGACCACCAAGCGAAACATCGCATCGAGCGAGCACGTACTCGGATGGAAGCCGGTCTT
GTCGATCAGGATGATCTGGACGAAGAGCATCAGGGGCTCGCGCCAGCCGAACTGTTCGCCAGGCTCAAGG
CGAGCATGCCCGACGGCGAGGATCTCGTCGTGACCCATGGCGATGCCTGCTTGCCGAATATCATGGTGGA
AAATGGCCGCTTTTCTGGATTCATCGACTGTGGCCGGCTGGGTGTGGCGGACCGCTATCAGGACATAGCG
TTGGCTACCCGTGATATTGCTGAAGAGCTTGGCGGCGAATGGGCTGACCGCTTCCTCGTGCTTTACGGTA
TCGCCGCTCCCGATTCGCAGCGCATCGCCTTCTATCGCCTTCTTGACGAGTTCTTCTGAGCGGGACTCTG
GGGTTCGAAATGACCGACCAAGCGACGCCCAACCTGCCATCACGAGATTTCGATTCCACCGCCGCCTTCT
ATGAAAGGTTGGGCTTCGGAATCGTTTTCCGGGACGCCGGCTGGATGATCCTCCAGCGCGGGGATCTCAT
GCTGGAGTTCTTCGCCCACCCTAGGGGGAGGCTAACTGAAACACGGAAGGAGACAATACCGGAAGGAACC
CGCGCTATGACGGCAATAAAAAGACAGAATAAAACGCACGGTGTTGGGTCGTTTGTTCATAAACGCGGGG
TTCGGTCCCAGGGCTGGCACTCTGTCGATACCCCACCGAGACCCCATTGGGGCCAATACGCCCGCGTTTC
TTCCTTTTCCCCACCCCACCCCCCAAGTTCGGGTGAAGGCCCAGGGCTCGCAGCCAACGTCGGGGCGGCA
GGCCCTGCCATAGCCTCAGGTTACTCATATATACTTTAGATTGATTTAAAACTTCATTTTTAATTTAAAA
GGATCTAGGTGAAGATCCTTTTTGATAATCTCATGACCAAAATCCCTTAACGTGAGTTTTCGTTCCACTG
AGCGTCAGACCCCGTAGAAAAGATCAAAGGATCTTCTTGAGATCCTTTTTTTCTGCGCGTAATCTGCTGC
TTGCAAACAAAAAAACCACCGCTACCAGCGGTGGTTTGTTTGCCGGATCAAGAGCTACCAACTCTTTTTC
CGAAGGTAACTGGCTTCAGCAGAGCGCAGATACCAAATACTGTTCTTCTAGTGTAGCCGTAGTTAGGCCA
CCACTTCAAGAACTCTGTAGCACCGCCTACATACCTCGCTCTGCTAATCCTGTTACCAGTGGCTGCTGCC
AGTGGCGATAAGTCGTGTCTTACCGGGTTGGACTCAAGACGATAGTTACCGGATAAGGCGCAGCGGTCGG
GCTGAACGGGGGGTTCGTGCACACAGCCCAGCTTGGAGCGAACGACCTACACCGAACTGAGATACCTACA
GCGTGAGCTATGAGAAAGCGCCACGCTTCCCGAAGGGAGAAAGGCGGACAGGTATCCGGTAAGCGGCAGG
GTCGGAACAGGAGAGCGCACGAGGGAGCTTCCAGGGGGAAACGCCTGGTATCTTTATAGTCCTGTCGGGT
TTCGCCACCTCTGACTTGAGCGTCGATTTTTGTGATGCTCGTCAGGGGGGCGGAGCCTATGGAAAAACGC
CAGCAACGCGGCCTTTTTACGGTTCCTGGCCTTTTGCTGGCCTTTTGCTCACATGTTCTTTCCTGCGTTA
TCCCCTGATTCTGTGGATAACCGTATTACCGCCATGCAT
