LOCUS       Exported 1519 bp ds-DNA linear SYN 25-MAY-2021
DEFINITION  In vivo visualization of the ER (can be used for colocalization
            studies and the OSER assay).
ACCESSION   .
VERSION     .
KEYWORDS    CytERM-mKOkappa
SOURCE      synthetic DNA construct
  ORGANISM  synthetic DNA construct
REFERENCE   1 (bases 1 to 1519)
  TITLE     Gadella lab plasmids
REFERENCE   2 (bases 1 to 1519)
  AUTHORS   .
  TITLE     Direct Submission
  JOURNAL   Exported May 25, 2021 from SnapGene Server 1.1.58
            http://www.snapgene.com
FEATURES             Location/Qualifiers
     source          1..1519
                     /organism="synthetic DNA construct"
                     /mol_type="other DNA"
     enhancer        97..400
                     /label=CMV enhancer
                     /note="human cytomegalovirus immediate early enhancer"
     promoter        401..604
                     /label=CMV promoter
                     /note="human cytomegalovirus (CMV) immediate early
                     promoter"
     primer_bind     555..575
                     /label=CMV-F
                     /note="Human CMV immediate early promoter, forward primer"
     regulatory      826..835
                     /regulatory_class="other"
                     /note="vertebrate consensus sequence for strong initiation
                     of translation (Kozak, 1987)"
     CDS             853..1500
                     /codon_start=1
                     /product="monomeric Kusabira-Orange 2 fluorescent protein"
                     /label=mKO2
                     /translation="SVIKPEMKMRYYMDGSVNGHEFTIEGEGTGRPYEGHQEMTLRVTM
                     AEGGPMPFAFDLVSHVFCYGHRVFTKYPEEIPDYFKQAFPEGLSWERSLEFEDGGSASV
                     SAHISLRGNTFYHKSKFTGVNFPADGPIMQNQSVDWEPSTEKITASDGVLKGDVTMYLK
                     LEGGGNHKCQFKTTYKAAKEILEMPGDHYIGHRLVRKTEGNITEQVEDAVAHS"
ORIGIN
        1 cctgattctg tggataaccg tattaccgcc atgcattagt tattaatagt aatcaattac
       61 ggggtcatta gttcatagcc catatatgga gttccgcgtt acataactta cggtaaatgg
      121 cccgcctggc tgaccgccca acgacccccg cccattgacg tcaataatga cgtatgttcc
      181 catagtaacg ccaataggga ctttccattg acgtcaatgg gtggagtatt tacggtaaac
      241 tgcccacttg gcagtacatc aagtgtatca tatgccaagt acgcccccta ttgacgtcaa
      301 tgacggtaaa tggcccgcct ggcattatgc ccagtacatg accttatggg actttcctac
      361 ttggcagtac atctacgtat tagtcatcgc tattaccatg gtgatgcggt tttggcagta
      421 catcaatggg cgtggatagc ggtttgactc acggggattt ccaagtctcc accccattga
      481 cgtcaatggg agtttgtttt ggcaccaaaa tcaacgggac tttccaaaat gtcgtaacaa
      541 ctccgcccca ttgacgcaaa tgggcggtag gcgtgtacgg tgggaggtct atataagcag
      601 agctggttta gtgaaccgtc agatccgcta gcgctaccgg actcagatct ggtacccctt
      661 gcagcttcca gttgtcagga agagaaggct cccatggatc ctgtggtggt gctggggctc
      721 tgtctctcct gtttgcttct cctttcactc tggaaacaga gctatggggg agggaagctt
      781 cgaattctgc agtcgacggt accgcgggcc cgggatccac cggtcgccac catggtgagc
      841 aagggcgagg agagtgtgat taaaccagag atgaagatga ggtactacat ggacggctcc
      901 gtcaatgggc atgagttcac aattgaaggt gaaggcacag gcagacctta cgagggacat
      961 caagagatga cactacgcgt cacaatggcc gagggcgggc caatgccttt cgcgtttgac
     1021 ttagtgtcac acgtgttctg ttacggccac agagtattta ctaaatatcc agaagagata
     1081 ccagactatt tcaaacaagc atttcctgaa ggcctgtcat gggaaaggtc gttggagttc
     1141 gaagatggtg ggtccgcttc agtcagtgcg catataagcc ttagaggaaa caccttctac
     1201 cacaaatcca aatttactgg ggttaacttt cctgccgatg gtcctatcat gcaaaaccaa
     1261 agtgttgatt gggagccatc aaccgagaaa attactgcca gcgacggagt tctgaagggt
     1321 gatgttacga tgtacctaaa acttgaagga ggcggcaatc acaaatgcca attcaagact
     1381 acttacaagg cggcaaaaga gattcttgaa atgccaggag accattacat cggccatcgc
     1441 ctcgtcagga aaaccgaagg caacattact gagcaggtag aagatgcagt agctcattcc
     1501 actggcgacg agctgtaca
//
